>Addgene plasmid #160093 | pLX304_zeo_empty | addgene full sequence | sequence record 314278 | Addgene NGS Result
TTGCGCCTTTTCCAAGGCAGCCCTGGGTTTGCGCAGGGACGCGGCTGCTCTGGGCGTGGTTCCGGGAAAC
GCAGCGGCGCCGACCCTGGGTCTCGCACATTCTTCACGTCCGTTCGCAGCGTCACCCGGATCTTCGCCGC
TACCCTTGTGGGCCCCCCGGCGACGCTTCCTGCTCCGCCCCTAAGTCGGGAAGGTTCCTTGCGGTTCGCG
GCGTGCCGGACGTGACAAACGGAAGCCGCACGTCTCACTAGTACCCTCGCAGACGGACAGCGCCAGGGAG
CAATGGCAGCGCGCCGACCGCGATGGGCTGTGGCCAATAGCGGCTGCTCAGCAGGGCGCGCCGAGAGCAG
CGGCCGGGAAGGGGCGGTGCGGGAGGCGGGGTGTGGGGCGGTAGTGTGGGCCCTGTTCCTGCCCGCGCGG
TGTTCCGCATTCTGCAAGCCTCCGGAGCGCACGTCGGCAGTCGGCTCCCTCGTTGACCGAATCACCGACC
TCTCTCCCCAGGGGGTACCACCATGGCCAAGTTGACCAGTGCCGTTCCGGTGCTCACCGCGCGCGACGTC
GCCGGAGCGGTCGAGTTCTGGACCGACCGGCTCGGGTTCTCCCGGGACTTCGTGGAGGACGACTTCGCCG
GTGTGGTCCGGGACGACGTGACCCTGTTCATCAGCGCGGTCCAGGACCAGGTGGTGCCGGACAACACCCT
GGCCTGGGTGTGGGTGCGCGGCCTGGACGAGCTGTACGCCGAGTGGTCGGAGGTCGTGTCCACGAACTTC
CGGGACGCCTCCGGGCCGGCCATGACCGAGATCGGCGAGCAGCCGTGGGGGCGGGAGTTCGCCCTGCGCG
ACCCGGCCGGCAACTGCGTGCACTTCGTGGCCGAGGAGCAGGACTGACTGCAGCTGCAGTAGTAAGAATT
CTAGATCTTGAGACAAATGGCAGTATTCATCCACAATTTTAAAAGAAAAGGGGGGATTGGGGGGTACAGT
GCAGGGGAAAGAATAGTAGACATAATAGCAACAGACATACAAACTAAAGAATTACAAAAACAAATTACAA
AAATTCAAAATTTTCGGGTTTATTACAGGGACAGCAGAGATCCACTTTGGCGCCGGCTCGAGGGGGCCCG
GGGTTATTAATAGTAATCAATTACGGGGTCATTAGTTCATAGCCCATATATGGAGTTCCGCGTTACATAA
CTTACGGTAAATGGCCCGCCTGGCTGACCGCCCAACGACCCCCGCCCATTGACGTCAATAATGACGTATG
TTCCCATAGTAACGCCAATAGGGACTTTCCATTGACGTCAATGGGTGGAGTATTTACGGTAAACTGCCCA
CTTGGCAGTACATCAAGTGTATCATATGCCAAGTACGCCCCCTATTGACGTCAATGACGGTAAATGGCCC
GCCTGGCATTATGCCCAGTACATGACCTTATGGGACTTTCCTACTTGGCAGTACATCTACGTATTAGTCA
TCGCTATTACCATGGTGATGCGGTTTTGGCAGTACATCAATGGGCGTGGATAGCGGTTTGACTCACGGGG
ATTTCCAAGTCTCCACCCCATTGACGTCAATGGGAGTTTGTTTTGGCACCAAAATCAACGGGACTTTCCA
AAATGTCGTAACAACTCCGCCCCATTGACGCAAATGGGCGGTAGGCGTGTACGGTGGGAGGTCTATATAA
GCAGAGCTCTCTGGCTAACTGTCGGGATCAACAAGTTTGTACAAAAAAGCAGGCTTTAAAGGAACCAATT
CAGTCGACTGGATCCGGTACCGAATTCGCGGCCGCACTCGAGATATCTAGACCCAGCTTTCTTGTACAAA
GTGGTTGGTAAGCCTATCCCTAACCCTCTCCTCGGTCTCGATTCTACGTAGTAATGAGCTAGCGCTAACC
GGTGGCGCGTTAAGTCGACAATCAACCTCTGGATTACAAAATTTGTGAAAGATTGACTGGTATTCTTAAC
TATGTTGCTCCTTTTACGCTATGTGGATACGCTGCTTTAATGCCTTTGTATCATGCTATTGCTTCCCGTA
TGGCTTTCATTTTCTCCTCCTTGTATAAATCCTGGTTGCTGTCTCTTTATGAGGAGTTGTGGCCCGTTGT
CAGGCAACGTGGCGTGGTGTGCACTGTGTTTGCTGACGCAACCCCCACTGGTTGGGGCATTGCCACCACC
TGTCAGCTCCTTTCCGGGACTTTCGCTTTCCCCCTCCCTATTGCCACGGCGGAACTCATCGCCGCCTGCC
TTGCCCGCTGCTGGACAGGGGCTCGGCTGTTGGGCACTGACAATTCCGTGGTGTTGTCGGGGAAATCATC
GTCCTTTCCTTGGCTGCTCGCCTGTGTTGCCACCTGGATTCTGCGCGGGACGTCCTTCTGCTACGTCCCT
TCGGCCCTCAATCCAGCGGACCTTCCTTCCCGCGGCCTGCTGCCGGCTCTGCGGCCTCTTCCGCGTCTTC
GCCTTCGCCCTCAGACGAGTCGGATCTCCCTTTGGGCCGCCTCCCCGCGTCGACTTTAAGACCAATGACT
TACAAGGCAGCTGTAGATCTTAGCCACTTTTTAAAAGAAAAGGGGGGACTGGAAGGGCTAATTCACTCCC
AACGAAGACAAGATCTGCTTTTTGCTTGTACTGGGTCTCTCTGGTTAGACCAGATCTGAGCCTGGGAGCT
CTCTGGCTAACTAGGGAACCCACTGCTTAAGCCTCAATAAAGCTTGCCTTGAGTGCTTCAAGTAGTGTGT
GCCCGTCTGTTGTGTGACTCTGGTAACTAGAGATCCCTCAGACCCTTTTAGTCAGTGTGGAAAATCTCTA
GCAGTACGTATAGTAGTTCATGTCATCTTATTATTCAGTATTTATAACTTGCAAAGAAATGAATATCAGA
GAGTGAGAGGAACTTGTTTATTGCAGCTTATAATGGTTACAAATAAAGCAATAGCATCACAAATTTCACA
AATAAAGCATTTTTTTCACTGCATTCTAGTTGTGGTTTGTCCAAACTCATCAATGTATCTTATCATGTCT
GGCTCTAGCTATCCCGCCCCTAACTCCGCCCATCCCGCCCCTAACTCCGCCCAGTTCCGCCCATTCTCCG
CCCCATGGCTGACTAATTTTTTTTATTTATGCAGAGGCCGAGGCCGCCTCGGCCTCTGAGCTATTCCAGA
AGTAGTGAGGAGGCTTTTTTGGAGGCCTAGGGACGTACCCAATTCGCCCTATAGTGAGTCGTATTACGCG
CGCTCACTGGCCGTCGTTTTACAACGTCGTGACTGGGAAAACCCTGGCGTTACCCAACTTAATCGCCTTG
CAGCACATCCCCCTTTCGCCAGCTGGCGTAATAGCGAAGAGGCCCGCACCGATCGCCCTTCCCAACAGTT
GCGCAGCCTGAATGGCGAATGGG
[124 nt withheld, positions 3384-3507]
C
[91 nt withheld, positions 3509-3599]
A
[49 nt withheld, positions 3601-3649]
CCTTTGACGTTGGAGTCCACGTTCTTT
[37 nt withheld, positions 3677-3713]
ACCCTATCTCGGTCTATTCTTTTGATTTATAAGGGATTTTGCCGATTTCGGCCTATTGGTTAAAAAATGA
GCTGATTTAACAAAAATTTAACGCGAATTTTAACAAAATATTAACGCTTACAATTTAGGTGGCACTTTTC
GGGGAAATGTGCGCGGAACCCCTATTTGTTTATTTTTCTAAATACATTCAAATATGTATCCGCTCATGAG
ACAATAACCCTGATAAATGCTTCAATAATATTGAAAAAGGAAGAGTATGAGTATTCAACATTTCCGTGTC
GCCCTTATTCCCTTTTTTGCGGCATTTTGCCTTCCTGTTTTTGCTCACCCAGAAACGCTGGTGAAAGTAA
AAGATGCTGAAGATCAGTTGGGTGCACGAGTGGGTTACATCGAACTGGATCTCAACAGCGGTAAGATCCT
TGAGAGTTTTCGCCCCGAAGAACGTTTTCCAATGATGAGCACTTTTAAAGTTCTGCTATGTGGCGCGGTA
TTATCCCGTATTGACGCCGGGCAAGAGCAACTCGGTCGCCGCATACACTATTCTCAGAATGACTTGGTTG
AGTACTCACCAGTCACAGAAAAGCATCTTACGGATGGCATGACAGTAAGAGAATTATGCAGTGCTGCCAT
AACCATGAGTGATAACACTGCGGCCAACTTACTTCTGACAACGATCGGAGGACCGAAGGAGCTAACCGCT
TTTTTGCACAACATGGGGGATCATGTAACTCGCCTTGATCGTTGGGAACCGGAGCTGAATGAAGCCATAC
CAAACGACGAGCGTGACACCACGATGCCTGTAGCAATGGCAACAACGTTGCGCAAACTATTAACTGGCGA
ACTACTTACTCTAGCTTCCCGGCAACAATTAATAGACTGGATGGAGGCGGATAAAGTTGCAGGACCACTT
CTGCGCTCGGCCCTTCCGGCTGGCTGGTTTATTGCTGATAAATCTGGAGCCGGTGAGCGTGGGTCTCGCG
GTATCATTGCAGCACTGGGGCCAGATGGTAAGCCCTCCCGTATCGTAGTTATCTACACGACGGGGAGTCA
GGCAACTATGGATGAACGAAATAGACAGATCGCTGAGATAGGTGCCTCACTGATTAAGCATTGGTAACTG
TCAGACCAAGTTTACTCATATATACTTTAGATTGATTTAAAACTTCATTTTTAATTTAAAAGGATCTAGG
TGAAGATCCTTTTTGATAATCTCATGACCAAAATCCCTTAACGTGAGTTTTCGTTCCACTGAGCGTCAGA
CCCCGTAGAAAAGATCAAAGGATCTTCTTGAGATCCTTTTTTTCTGCGCATAATCTGCTGCTTGCAAACA
AAAAAACCACCGCTACCAGCGGTGGTTTGTTTGCCGGATCAAGAGCTACCAACTCTTTTTCCGAAGGTAA
CTGGCTTCAGCAGAGCGCAGATACCAAATACTGTTCTTCTAGTGTAGCCGTAGTTAGGCCACCACTTCAA
GAACTCTGTAGCACCGCCTACATACCTCGCTCTGCTAATCCTGTTACCAGTGGCTGCTGCCAGTGGCGAT
AAGTCGTGTCTTACCGGGTTGGACTCAAGACGATAGTTACCGGATAAGGCGCAGCGGTCGGGCTGAACGG
GGGGTTCGTGCACACAGCCCAGCTTGGAGCGAACGACCTACACCGAACTGAGATACCTACAGCGTGAGCT
ATGAGAAAGCGCCACGCTTCCCGAAGGGAGAAAGGCGGACAGGTATCCGGTAAGCGGCAGGGTCGGAACA
GGAGAGCGCACGAGGGAGCTTCCAGGGGGAAACGCCTGGTATCTTTATAGTCCTGTCGGGTTTCGCCACC
TCTGACTTGAGCGTCGATTTTTGTGATGCTCGTCAGGGGGGCGGAGCCTATGGAAAAACGCCAGCAACGC
GGCCTTTTTACGGTTCCTGGCCTTTTGCTGGCCTTTTGCTCACATGTTCTTTCCTGCGTTATCCCCTGAT
TCTGTGGATAACCGTATTACCGCCTTTGAGTGAGCTGATACCGCTCGCCGCAGCCGAACGACCGAGCGCA
GCGAGTCAGTGAGCGAGGAAGCGGAAGAGCGCCCAATACGCAAACCGCCTCTCCCCGCGCGTTGGCCGAT
TCATTAATGCAGCTGGCACGACAGGTTTCCCGACTGGAAAGCGGGCAGTGAGCGCAACGCAATTAATGTG
AGTTAGCTCACTCATTAGGCACCCCAGGCTTTACACTTTATGCTTCCGGCTCGTATGTTGTGTGGAATTG
TGAGCGGATAACAATTTCACACAGGAAACAGCTATGACCATGATTACGCCAAGCGCGCAATTAACCCTCA
CTAAAGGGAACAAAAGCTGGAGCTGCAAGCTTAATGTAGTCTTATGCAATACTCTTGTAGTCTTGCAACA
TGGTAACGATGAGTTAGCAACATGCCTTACAAGGAGAGAAAAAGCACCGTGCATGCCGATTGGTGGAAGT
AAGGTGGTACGATCGTGCCTTATTAGGAAGGCAACAGACGGGTCTGACATGGATTGGACGAACCACTGAA
TTGCCGCATTGCAGAGATATTGTATTTAAGTGCCTAGCTCGATACATAAACGGGTCTCTCTGGTTAGACC
AGATCTGAGCCTGGGAGCTCTCTGGCTAACTAGGGAACCCACTGCTTAAGCCTCAATAAAGCTTGCCTTG
AGTGCTTCAAGTAGTGTGTGCCCGTCTGTTGTGTGACTCTGGTAACTAGAGATCCCTCAGACCCTTTTAG
TCAGTGTGGAAAATCTCTAGCAGTGGCGCCCGAACAGGGACTTGAAAGCGAAAGGGAAACCAGAGGAGCT
CTCTCGACGCAGGACTCGGCTTGCTGAAGCGCGCACGGCAAGAGGCGAGGGGCGGCGACTGGTGAGTACG
CCAAAAATTTTGACTAGCGGAGGCTAGAAGGAGAGAGATGGGTGCGAGAGCGTCAGTATTAAGCGGGGGA
GAATTAGATCGCGATGGGAAAAAATTCGGTTAAGGCCAGGGGGAAAGAAAAAATATAAATTAAAACATAT
AGTATGGGCAAGCAGGGAGCTAGAACGATTCGCAGTTAATCCTGGCCTGTTAGAAACATCAGAAGGCTGT
AGACAAATACTGGGACAGCTACAACCATCCCTTCAGACAGGATCAGAAGAACTTAGATCATTATATAATA
CAGTAGCAACCCTCTATTGTGTGCATCAAAGGATAGAGATAAAAGACACCAAGGAAGCTTTAGACAAGAT
AGAGGAAGAGCAAAACAAAAGTAAGACCACCGCACAGCAAGCGGCCGCTGATCTTCAGACCTGGAGGAGG
AGATATGAGGGACAATTGGAGAAGTGAATTATATAAATATAAAGTAGTAAAAATTGAACCATTAGGAGTA
GCACCCACCAAGGCAAAGAGAAGAGTGGTGCAGAGAGAAAAAAGAGCAGTGGGAATAGGAGCTTTGTTCC
TTGGGTTCTTGGGAGCAGCAGGAAGCACTATGGGCGCAGCGTCAATGACGCTGACGGTACAGGCCAGACA
ATTATTGTCTGGTATAGTGCAGCAGCAGAACAATTTGCTGAGGGCTATTGAGGCGCAACAGCATCTGTTG
CAACTCACAGTCTGGGGCATCAAGCAGCTCCAGGCAAGAATCCTGGCTGTGGAAAGATACCTAAAGGATC
AACAGCTCCTGGGGATTTGGGGTTGCTCTGGAAAACTCATTTGCACCACTGCTGTGCCTTGGAATGCTAG
TTGGAGTAATAAATCTCTGGAACAGATTTGGAATCACACGACCTGGATGGAGTGGGACAGAGAAATTAAC
AATTACACAAGCTTAATACACTCCTTAATTGAAGAATCGCAAAACCAGCAAGAAAAGAATGAACAAGAAT
TATTGGAATTAGATAAATGGGCAAGTTTGTGGAATTGGTTTAACATAACAAATTGGCTGTGGTATATAAA
ATTATTCATAATGATAGTAGGAGGCTTGGTAGGTTTAAGAATAGTTTTTGCTGTACTTTCTATAGTGAAT
AGAGTTAGGCAGGGATATTCACCATTATCGTTTCAGACCCACCTCCCAACCCCGAGGGGACCC
Features (pLannotate 1.2.2; 30 found; start..end, strand, type, name):
      1..501     +  promoter       hPGK promoter: human phosphoglycerate kinase 1 promoter
    513..887     +  CDS            BleoR: antibiotic-binding protein; Sh ble from Streptoalloteichus hindustanus; confers resistance to bleomycin, phleomycin, and Zeocin™
    947..1064    +  misc_feature   cPPT/CTS: central polypurine tract and central termination sequence of HIV-1
   1181..1484    +  enhancer       CMV enhancer: human cytomegalovirus immediate early enhancer
   1485..1688    +  promoter       CMV promoter: human cytomegalovirus (CMV) immediate early promoter
   1711..1735    +  protein_bind   attB1: mutant version of attB; recombination site for the Gateway® BP reaction BP Clonase™
   1801..1825    -  protein_bind   attB2: mutant version of attB; recombination site for the Gateway® BP reaction BP Clonase™
   1827..1868    +  CDS            V5 tag: epitope tag from simian virus 5
   1910..2498    +  misc_feature   WPRE: woodchuck hepatitis virus posttranscriptional regulatory element
   2549..2568    +  misc_feature   cPPT/CTS (fragment): central polypurine tract and central termination sequence of HIV-1
   2570..2803    +  LTR            3' LTR (ΔU3): self-inactivating 3' long terminal repeat (LTR) from HIV-1
   2881..3002    +  polyA_signal   SV40 poly(A) signal: SV40 polyadenylation signal
   3042..3177    +  rep_origin     SV40 ori: SV40 origin of replication
   3198..3216    -  promoter       T7 promoter: promoter for bacteriophage T7 RNA polymerase
   3224..3379    +  CDS            lacZα (fragment): LacZα fragment of β-galactosidase; lacZ fragment
   3384..3812    +  rep_origin     f1 ori (sequence partly withheld): f1 bacteriophage origin of replication; arrow indicates direction of (+) strand synthesis
   3865..3969    +  promoter       AmpR promoter: bla
   3970..4830    +  CDS            AmpR: β-lactamase; bla; confers resistance to ampicillin, carbenicillin, and related antibiotics
   5001..5589    +  rep_origin     ori: high-copy-number ColE1/pMB1/pBR322/pUC origin of replication
   5772..5864    +  CDS            lacI (fragment): lac repressor; lacI; The lac repressor binds to the lac operator to inhibit transcription in E. coli. This inhibition can be relieved by adding lactose or isopropyl-β-D-thiogalactopyranoside (IPTG).
   5877..5898    +  protein_bind   CAP binding site: CAP binding activates transcription in the presence of cAMP. E. coli catabolite activator protein
   5913..5943    +  promoter       lac promoter: promoter for the E. coli lac operon
   5951..5967    +  protein_bind   lac operator: The lac repressor binds to the lac operator to inhibit transcription in E. coli. This inhibition can be relieved by adding lactose or isopropyl-β-D-thiogalactopyranoside (IPTG). lac repressor encoded by lacI
   6012..6030    +  promoter       T3 promoter: promoter for bacteriophage T3 RNA polymerase
   6058..6284    +  promoter       RSV promoter: Rous sarcoma virus enhancer/promoter
   6285..6465    +  LTR            5' LTR (truncated): truncated 5' long terminal repeat (LTR) from HIV-1
   6512..6637    +  misc_feature   HIV-1 Ψ: packaging signal of human immunodeficiency virus type 1
   6621..6984    +  CDS            HIV-1 gag (fragment): gag protein from human immunodeficiency virus 1; gag
   7130..7363    +  misc_feature   RRE: The Rev response element (RRE) of HIV-1 allows for Rev-dependent mRNA export from the nucleus to the cytoplasm.
   7740..7766    +  CDS            Rev (fragment): human immunodeficiency virus 1 (HIV-1) Rev protein; rev; enhances nuclear export of unspliced and incompletely spliced viral mRNAs
