[The description below was written by a language model from this plasmid's Addgene catalogue record and pLannotate feature annotations shown in this document.]
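Description:
pLX304_zeo_empty is an empty-backbone lentiviral vector for mammalian gene expression, derived from the Gateway-compatible pLX304 backbone with a Zeocin selectable marker, and intended as a no-insert control alongside matched expression constructs. It is about 7.8 kb and is propagated in E. coli as a high-copy plasmid through a ColE1/pUC-type origin with β-lactamase (ampicillin) selection. An f1 origin, an SV40 origin and residual lac and T7/T3 promoter elements are also present in the bacterial portion.

The viral cassette follows a third-generation, self-inactivating design. An RSV promoter drives a truncated HIV-1 5' LTR, so genomic RNA is produced independently of Tat. This is followed by the Ψ packaging signal with a gag fragment and the Rev response element for Rev-dependent nuclear export. The 3' LTR carries the ΔU3 deletion that silences LTR promoter activity after integration, and an SV40 polyadenylation signal lies downstream.

Two expression units sit between the LTRs. A human PGK promoter drives the Sh ble gene (BleoR), allowing Zeocin selection of transduced cells. After a central polypurine tract (cPPT/CTS), which aids nuclear import of the viral genome, a CMV enhancer/promoter leads into attB1 and attB2 Gateway recombination sites that are only a short distance apart, consistent with the absence of an insert. A V5 epitope tag sequence sits just after attB2, where it would be fused to the C-terminus of a cloned open reading frame. A WPRE follows to enhance transcript stability and expression. Cells transduced with this vector gain Zeocin resistance without expressing a gene of interest, which makes it a suitable baseline for overexpression experiments.
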