Addgene plasmid #160093: pLX304_zeo_empty
Purpose: (Empty Backbone) Control lentiviral vector for mammalian gene expression
Depositing lab: Rizwan Haq. Depositing organization: Dana-Farber Cancer Institute. Publication: Inactivation of Fbxw7 impairs dsRNA sensing and confers resistance to PD-1 blockade. Gstalder C, Liu D, Miao D, Lutterbach B, DeVine AL, Lin C, Shettigar M, Pancholi P, Buchbinder EI, Carter SL, Manos MP, Rojas-Rudilla V, Brennick R, Gjini E, Chen PH, Lako A, Rodig S, Yoon CH, Freeman GJ, Barbie DA, Hodi FS, Miles W, Van Allen EM, Haq R. Cancer Discov. 2020 May 5. pii: 2159-8290.CD-19-1416. doi: 10.1158/2159-8290.CD-19-1416. PubMed 32371478.
Backbone
  Vector backbone: pLX304 backbone
  Backbone size (bp): 7773
  Vector type: Mammalian Expression, Lentiviral
  Selectable markers: Zeocin
Growth in bacteria
  Bacterial resistance: Ampicillin, 100 μg/mL
  Growth temperature: 37°C
  Growth strain: NEB Stable
  Copy number: High Copy
Gene/Insert
  Gene/Insert name: None
Terms and licenses: Academic/Nonprofit Terms; Industry Terms: Not Available to Industry
How to cite: pLX304_zeo_empty was a gift from Rizwan Haq (Addgene plasmid # 160093 ; http://n2t.net/addgene:160093 ; RRID:Addgene_160093)
